Addgene plasmid #205714: 3H-α-synuclein
Purpose: Mammalian expression of 3H-alpha-synuclein
Depositing lab: Randy Schekman. Depositing organization: University of California, Berkeley. Publication: Unconventional secretion of alpha-synuclein mediated by palmitoylated DNAJC5 oligomers. Wu S, Hernandez Villegas NC, Sirkis DW, Thomas-Wright I, Wade-Martins R, Schekman R. Elife. 2023 Jan 10;12:e85837. doi: 10.7554/eLife.85837. PubMed 36626307.
Backbone
  Vector backbone: pCMV
  Vector type: Mammalian Expression
Growth in bacteria
  Bacterial resistance: Kanamycin, 50 μg/mL
  Growth temperature: 37°C
  Growth strain: DH5alpha
  Copy number: Unknown
Gene/Insert
  Gene/Insert name: alpha-synuclein
  Species: H. sapiens (human)
  Entrez Gene: SNCA (a.k.a. NACP, PARK1, PARK4, PD1)
  Tag / fusion protein: thermostable three helix-bundle protein 3H (N terminal on insert)
  Cloning method: Gibson Cloning
Terms and licenses: Academic/Nonprofit Terms; Industry Terms: Not Available to Industry
How to cite: 3H-α-synuclein was a gift from Randy Schekman (Addgene plasmid # 205714 ; http://n2t.net/addgene:205714 ; RRID:Addgene_205714)
