[The description below was written by a language model from this plasmid's Addgene catalogue record and pLannotate feature annotations shown in this document.]
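Description:
3H-α-synuclein is a 5.2 kb mammalian expression plasmid on a pCMV backbone that drives production of human alpha-synuclein (SNCA) fused at its N terminus to 3H, a thermostable three-helix-bundle protein. The fusion was assembled by Gibson cloning. Transcription comes from the human cytomegalovirus immediate-early enhancer and promoter, which give strong constitutive expression in most cultured mammalian cells, and the transcript is terminated by an SV40 polyadenylation signal downstream of the SNCA coding sequence. The automated annotation identifies the SNCA open reading frame but does not label the 3H domain. An unannotated stretch of several hundred bases lies between the multiple cloning site and SNCA, consistent with the position of an N-terminal fusion partner, though the table does not confirm what it contains. Short hits to SV40 small t and large T antigen, ble and the bGH poly(A) signal are only fragments and probably reflect backbone remnants or chance matches rather than functional elements.

For propagation in E. coli the plasmid carries a high-copy ColE1/pUC-type origin, and an f1 origin is also present. Selection relies on a single Tn5 aminoglycoside phosphotransferase gene (NeoR/KanR) placed behind tandem bacterial (bla) and SV40 early promoters and followed by an HSV TK poly(A) signal. This arrangement confers kanamycin resistance in bacteria and should in principle permit G418 selection of transfected mammalian cells.

The stated purpose is mammalian expression of 3H-alpha-synuclein. The associated publication concerns unconventional secretion of alpha-synuclein mediated by palmitoylated DNAJC5 oligomers, so a stably folded fusion partner plausibly serves to probe how the cargo's folding state affects export, although the record does not spell out this rationale.
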