Features (pLannotate 1.2.2; 16 found; start..end, strand, type, name):
      1..304     +  enhancer       CMV enhancer: human cytomegalovirus immediate early enhancer
    305..508     +  promoter       CMV promoter: human cytomegalovirus (CMV) immediate early promoter
    531..611     +  misc_feature   MCS: multiple cloning site
   1008..1024    +  CDS            small t antigen (fragment): SV40 (simian virus 40) small t antigen
   1398..1814    +  CDS            SNCA (sequence partly withheld): SYUA_HUMAN - Also known as NACP, PARK1. Experimental evidence at protein level: Swiss-Prot protein existence level 1. Neuronal protein that plays several roles in synaptic activity such as regulation of synaptic vesicle trafficking and subsequent neurotransmitter release. Participates as a monomer in synaptic vesicle exocytosis by enhancing vesicle priming, fusion and dilation of exocytotic fusion pores (PubMed:28288128, PubMed:30404828). Mechanistically, acts by increasing local Ca(2+) release from microdomains which is essential for the enhancement of ATP-induced exocytosis (PubMed:30404828)
   1833..1916    +  CDS            large T antigen (fragment): large T antigen from SV40 (simian virus 40)
   1939..2060    +  polyA_signal   SV40 poly(A) signal: SV40 polyadenylation signal
   2094..2522    -  rep_origin     f1 ori (sequence partly withheld): f1 bacteriophage origin of replication; arrow indicates direction of (+) strand synthesis
   2549..2653    +  promoter       AmpR promoter: bla
   2655..3012    +  promoter       SV40 promoter: SV40 enhancer and early promoter
   3047..3841    +  CDS            NeoR/KanR: aminoglycoside phosphotransferase from Tn5; aph(3')-II (or nptII); confers resistance to neomycin, kanamycin, and G418 (Geneticin®)
   3862..4014    +  CDS            ble (fragment): BLE_KLEPN - Experimental evidence at protein level: Swiss-Prot protein existence level 1. Binding protein with a strong affinity to the bleomycin family of antibiotics. Binds to CL990; an antimitotic-antibiotic compound. From Klebsiella pneumoniae.
   4073..4120    +  polyA_signal   HSV TK poly(A) signal: herpes simplex virus thymidine kinase polyadenylation signal (Cole and Stacy, 1985)
   4211..4227    -  polyA_signal   bGH poly(A) signal (fragment): bovine growth hormone polyadenylation signal
   4449..5037    +  rep_origin     ori: high-copy-number ColE1/pMB1/pBR322/pUC origin of replication
   5152..5211    +  enhancer       CMV enhancer (fragment): human cytomegalovirus immediate early enhancer
>Addgene plasmid #205714 | 3H-α-synuclein | addgene full sequence | sequence record 420307 | Addgene NGS Result
CGTTACATAACTTACGGTAAATGGCCCGCCTGGCTGACCGCCCAACGACCCCCGCCCATTGACGTCAATA
ATGACGTATGTTCCCATAGTAACGCCAATAGGGACTTTCCATTGACGTCAATGGGTGGAGTATTTACGGT
AAACTGCCCACTTGGCAGTACATCAAGTGTATCATATGCCAAGTACGCCCCCTATTGACGTCAATGACGG
TAAATGGCCCGCCTGGCATTATGCCCAGTACATGACCTTATGGGACTTTCCTACTTGGCAGTACATCTAC
GTATTAGTCATCGCTATTACCATGGTGATGCGGTTTTGGCAGTACATCAATGGGCGTGGATAGCGGTTTG
ACTCACGGGGATTTCCAAGTCTCCACCCCATTGACGTCAATGGGAGTTTGTTTTGGCACCAAAATCAACG
GGACTTTCCAAAATGTCGTAACAACTCCGCCCCATTGACGCAAATGGGCGGTAGGCGTGTACGGTGGGAG
GTCTATATAAGCAGAGCTGGTTTAGTGAACCGTCAGATCCGCTAGCGCTACCGGACTCAGATCTCGAGCT
CAAGCTTCGAATTCTGCAGTCGACGGTACCGCGGGCCCGGGATCCACCGGTGCCACCATGAACGAGGATG
ACATGAAAAAGCTGTATAAGCAAATGGTACAAGAATTGGAGAAAGCCAGAGACAGGATGGAAAAGCTTTA
TAAGGAGATGGTGGAGCTCATACAGAAAGCGATCGAGCTCATGCGGAAAATTTTCCAAGAGGTGAAACAG
GAGGTGGAAAAGGCCATAGAGGAAATGAAAAAGCTTTATGACGAGGCAAAAAAGAAAATCGAACAAATGA
TTCAGCAAATTAAACAAGGGGGAGACAAACAGAAGATGGAGGAGTTGCTCAAAAGAGCAAAAGAGGAAAT
GAAGAAGGTTAAGGACAAAATGGAAAAGCTGCTGGAAAAGCTGAAGCAGATCATGCAAGAGGCAAAGCAG
AAGATGGAAAAGCTCCTCAAGCAACTCAAGGAGGAGATGAAGAAGATGAAAGAGAAAATGGAAAAGCTTC
TCAAGGAAATGAAGCAACGCATGGAAGAAGTGAAGAAAAAAATGGACGGCGATGATGAACTGCTTGAAAA
GATCAAAAAGAATATCGACGATCTCAAAAAAATCGCCGAAGATCTGATAAAAAAAGCTGAGGAAAATATA
AAGGAAGCCAAGAAAATTGCTGAACAGCTGGTCAAACGGGCTAAGCAACTTATCGAAAAGGCGAAGCAGG
TCGCAGAAGAACTCATTAAAAAAATTCTGCAGTTGATCGAGAAAGCCAAAGAAATCGCGGAGAAGGTTTT
GAAAGGACTGGAGCACCACCATCATCATCATGGGGGTAGTGGGGGAGGGAGCGGTGGCGGTAGCGGAGAT
GTATTCATGAAAGGACTTTCAAAGGCCAAGGAGGGAGTTGTGGCTGCTGCTGAGAAAACCAAACAGGGTG
TGGCAGAAGCAGCAGGAAAGACAAAAGAG
[192 nt withheld, positions 1500-1691]
TTGGGCAAGAATGAAGAAGGAGCCCCACAGGAAGGAATTCTGGAAGATATGCCTGTGGATCCTGACAATG
AGGCTTATGAAATGCCTTCTGAGGAAGGGTATCAAGACTACGAACCTGAAGCCTAAGCGGCCGCGACTCT
AGATCATAATCAGCCATACCACATTTGTAGAGGTTTTACTTGCTTTAAAAAACCTCCCACACCTCCCCCT
GAACCTGAAACATAAAATGAATGCAATTGTTGTTGTTAACTTGTTTATTGCAGCTTATAATGGTTACAAA
TAAAGCAATAGCATCACAAATTTCACAAATAAAGCATTTTTTTCACTGCATTCTAGTTGTGGTTTGTCCA
AACTCATCAATGTATCTTAAGGCGTAAATTGTAAGCGTTAATATTTTGTTAAAATTCGCGTTAAATTTTT
GTTAAATCAGCTCATTTTTTAACCAATAGGCCGAAATCGGCAAAATCCCTTATAAATCAAAAGAATAGAC
CGAGATAGGGT
[37 nt withheld, positions 2193-2229]
AAAGAACGTGGACTCCAACGTCAAAGG
[49 nt withheld, positions 2257-2305]
T
[91 nt withheld, positions 2307-2397]
G
[124 nt withheld, positions 2399-2522]
CAGGTGGCACTTTTCGGGGAAATGTGCGCGGAACCCCTATTTGTTTATTTTTCTAAATACATTCAAATAT
GTATCCGCTCATGAGACAATAACCCTGATAAATGCTTCAATAATATTGAAAAAGGAAGAGTCCTGAGGCG
GAAAGAACCAGCTGTGGAATGTGTGTCAGTTAGGGTGTGGAAAGTCCCCAGGCTCCCCAGCAGGCAGAAG
TATGCAAAGCATGCATCTCAATTAGTCAGCAACCAGGTGTGGAAAGTCCCCAGGCTCCCCAGCAGGCAGA
AGTATGCAAAGCATGCATCTCAATTAGTCAGCAACCATAGTCCCGCCCCTAACTCCGCCCATCCCGCCCC
TAACTCCGCCCAGTTCCGCCCATTCTCCGCCCCATGGCTGACTAATTTTTTTTATTTATGCAGAGGCCGA
GGCCGCCTCGGCCTCTGAGCTATTCCAGAAGTAGTGAGGAGGCTTTTTTGGAGGCCTAGGCTTTTGCAAA
GATCGATCAAGAGACAGGATGAGGATCGTTTCGCATGATTGAACAAGATGGATTGCACGCAGGTTCTCCG
GCCGCTTGGGTGGAGAGGCTATTCGGCTATGACTGGGCACAACAGACAATCGGCTGCTCTGATGCCGCCG
TGTTCCGGCTGTCAGCGCAGGGGCGCCCGGTTCTTTTTGTCAAGACCGACCTGTCCGGTGCCCTGAATGA
ACTGCAAGACGAGGCAGCGCGGCTATCGTGGCTGGCCACGACGGGCGTTCCTTGCGCAGCTGTGCTCGAC
GTTGTCACTGAAGCGGGAAGGGACTGGCTGCTATTGGGCGAAGTGCCGGGGCAGGATCTCCTGTCATCTC
ACCTTGCTCCTGCCGAGAAAGTATCCATCATGGCTGATGCAATGCGGCGGCTGCATACGCTTGATCCGGC
TACCTGCCCATTCGACCACCAAGCGAAACATCGCATCGAGCGAGCACGTACTCGGATGGAAGCCGGTCTT
GTCGATCAGGATGATCTGGACGAAGAGCATCAGGGGCTCGCGCCAGCCGAACTGTTCGCCAGGCTCAAGG
CGAGCATGCCCGACGGCGAGGATCTCGTCGTGACCCATGGCGATGCCTGCTTGCCGAATATCATGGTGGA
AAATGGCCGCTTTTCTGGATTCATCGACTGTGGCCGGCTGGGTGTGGCGGACCGCTATCAGGACATAGCG
TTGGCTACCCGTGATATTGCTGAAGAGCTTGGCGGCGAATGGGCTGACCGCTTCCTCGTGCTTTACGGTA
TCGCCGCTCCCGATTCGCAGCGCATCGCCTTCTATCGCCTTCTTGACGAGTTCTTCTGAGCGGGACTCTG
GGGTTCGAAATGACCGACCAAGCGACGCCCAACCTGCCATCACGAGATTTCGATTCCACCGCCGCCTTCT
ATGAAAGGTTGGGCTTCGGAATCGTTTTCCGGGACGCCGGCTGGATGATCCTCCAGCGCGGGGATCTCAT
GCTGGAGTTCTTCGCCCACCCTAGGGGGAGGCTAACTGAAACACGGAAGGAGACAATACCGGAAGGAACC
CGCGCTATGACGGCAATAAAAAGACAGAATAAAACGCACGGTGTTGGGTCGTTTGTTCATAAACGCGGGG
TTCGGTCCCAGGGCTGGCACTCTGTCGATACCCCACCGAGACCCCATTGGGGCCAATACGCCCGCGTTTC
TTCCTTTTCCCCACCCCACCCCCCAAGTTCGGGTGAAGGCCCAGGGCTCGCAGCCAACGTCGGGGCGGCA
GGCCCTGCCATAGCCTCAGGTTACTCATATATACTTTAGATTGATTTAAAACTTCATTTTTAATTTAAAA
GGATCTAGGTGAAGATCCTTTTTGATAATCTCATGACCAAAATCCCTTAACGTGAGTTTTCGTTCCACTG
AGCGTCAGACCCCGTAGAAAAGATCAAAGGATCTTCTTGAGATCCTTTTTTTCTGCGCGTAATCTGCTGC
TTGCAAACAAAAAAACCACCGCTACCAGCGGTGGTTTGTTTGCCGGATCAAGAGCTACCAACTCTTTTTC
CGAAGGTAACTGGCTTCAGCAGAGCGCAGATACCAAATACTGTTCTTCTAGTGTAGCCGTAGTTAGGCCA
CCACTTCAAGAACTCTGTAGCACCGCCTACATACCTCGCTCTGCTAATCCTGTTACCAGTGGCTGCTGCC
AGTGGCGATAAGTCGTGTCTTACCGGGTTGGACTCAAGACGATAGTTACCGGATAAGGCGCAGCGGTCGG
GCTGAACGGGGGGTTCGTGCACACAGCCCAGCTTGGAGCGAACGACCTACACCGAACTGAGATACCTACA
GCGTGAGCTATGAGAAAGCGCCACGCTTCCCGAAGGGAGAAAGGCGGACAGGTATCCGGTAAGCGGCAGG
GTCGGAACAGGAGAGCGCACGAGGGAGCTTCCAGGGGGAAACGCCTGGTATCTTTATAGTCCTGTCGGGT
TTCGCCACCTCTGACTTGAGCGTCGATTTTTGTGATGCTCGTCAGGGGGGCGGAGCCTATGGAAAAACGC
CAGCAACGCGGCCTTTTTACGGTTCCTGGCCTTTTGCTGGCCTTTTGCTCACATGTTCTTTCCTGCGTTA
TCCCCTGATTCTGTGGATAACCGTATTACCGCCATGCATTAGTTATTAATAGTAATCAATTACGGGGTCA
TTAGTTCATAGCCCATATATGGAGTTCCG
